>Addgene plasmid #65616 | pFLIP38 | depositor full sequence | sequence record 111417 | pFLIP38 sequence 6166 bps
ATCTCGATCCCGCGAAATTAATACGACTCACTATAGGGAGACCACAACGGTTTCCCTCTAGAAATAATTT
TGTTTAACTTTAAGAAGGAGATATACATATGCGGGGTTCTCATCATCATCATCATCATGGTATGGCTAGC
ATGACTGGTGGACAGCAAATGGGTCGGGATCTGTACGACGATGACGATAAGGATCCGGGCCTCGAGGTGA
GCAAGGGCGAGGAGCTGTTCACCGGGGTGGTGCCCATCCTGGTCGAGCTGGACGGCGACGTAAACGGCCA
CAAGTTCAGCGTGTCCGGCGAGGGCGAGGGCGATGCCACCTACGGCAAGCTGACCCTGAAGTTCATCTGC
ACCACCGGCAAGCTGCCCGTGCCCTGGCCCACCCTCGTGACCACCTTCGGCTACGGCCTGATGTGCTTCG
CCCGCTACCCCGACCACATGAAGCAGCACGACTTCTTCAAGTCCGCCATGCCCGAAGGCTACGTCCAGGA
GCGCACCATCTTCTTCAAGGACGACGGCAACTACAAGACCCGCGCCGAGGTGAAGTTCGAGGGCGACACC
CTGGTGAACCGCATCGAGCTGAAGGGCATCGACTTCAAGGAGGACGGCAACATCCTGGGGCACAAGCTTG
AGTACAACTACAACAGCCACAACGTCTATATCATGGCCGACAAGCAGAAGAACGGCATCAAGGTGAACTT
CAAGATCCGCCACAACATCGAGGACGGCAGCGTGCAGCTCGCCGACCACTACCAGCAGAACACCCCCATC
GGCGACGGCCCCGTGCTGCTGCCCGACAACCACTACCTGAGCTACCAGTCCGCCCTGTTCAAAGACCCCA
ACGAGAAGCGCGATCACATGGTCCTGCTGGAGTTCCTGACCGCCGCCGGGATCACTCTCGGCATGGACGA
GCTGTACAAGGGTACCGATATCACAAGTTTGTACAAAAAAGCTGAACGAGAAACGTAAAATGATATAAAT
ATCAATATATTAAATTAGATTTTGCATAAAAAACAGACTACATAATACTGTAAAACACAACATATCCAGT
CACTATGGCGGCCGCATTAGGCACCCCAGGCTTTACACTTTATGCTTCCGGCTCGTATAATGTGTGGATT
TTGAGTTAGGATCCGTCGAGATTTTCAGGAGCTAAGGAAGCTAAAATGGAGAAAAAAATCACTGGATATA
CCACCGTTGATATATCCCAATGGCATCGTAAAGAACATTTTGAGGCATTTCAGTCAGTTGCTCAATGTAC
CTATAACCAGACCGTTCAGCTGGATATTACGGCCTTTTTAAAGACCGTAAAGAAAAATAAGCACAAGTTT
TATCCGGCCTTTATTCACATTCTTGCCCGCCTGATGAATGCTCATCCGGAATTCCGTATGGCAATGAAAG
ACGGTGAGCTGGTGATATGGGATAGTGTTCACCCTTGTTACACCGTTTTCCATGAGCAAACTGAAACGTT
TTCATCGCTCTGGAGTGAATACCACGACGATTTCCGGCAGTTTCTACACATATATTCGCAAGATGTGGCG
TGTTACGGTGAAAACCTGGCCTATTTCCCTAAAGGGTTTATTGAGAATATGTTTTTCGTCTCAGCCAATC
CCTGGGTGAGTTTCACCAGTTTTGATTTAAACGTGGCCAATATGGACAACTTCTTCGCCCCCGTTTTCAC
CATGGGCAAATATTATACGCAAGGCGACAAGGTGCTGATGCCGCTGGCGATTCAGGTTCATCATGCCGTT
TGTGATGGGCTTCCATGTCGGCAGAATGCTTAATGAATTACACAGTACTGCGATGAGTGGCAGGGCGGGG
CGTAAACGCGTGGATCCGGCTTACTAAAAGCCAGATAACAGTATGCGTATTTGCGCGCTGATTTTTGCGG
TATAAGAATATATACTGATATGTATACCCGAAGTATGTCAAAAAGAGGTATGCTATGAAGCAGCGTATTA
CAGTGACAGTTGACAGCGACAGCTATCAGTTGCTCAAGGCATATATGATGTCAATATCTCCGGTCTGGTA
AGCACAACCATGCAGAATGAAGCCCGTCGTCTGCGTGCCGAACGCTGGAAAGCGGAAAATCAGGAAGGGA
TGGCTGAGGTCGCCCGGTTTATTGAAATGAACGGCTCTTTTGCTGACGAGAACAGGGGCTGGTGAAATGC
AGTTTAAGGTTTACACCTATAAAACTTTTGCTGACGAGAACAGGGGCTGGTGAAATGCAGTTTAAGGTTT
ACACCTATAAAAGAGAGAGCCGTTATCGTCTGTTTGTGGATGTACAGAGTGATATTATTGACACGCCCGG
GCGACGGATGGTGATCCCCCTGGCCAGTGCACGTCTGCTGTCAGATAAAGTCTCCCGTGAACTTTACCCG
GTGGTGCATATCGGGGATGAAAGCTGGCGCATGATGACCACCGATATGGCCAGTGTGCCGGTCTCCGTTA
TCGGGGAAGAAGTGGCTGATCTCAGCCACCGCGAAAATGACATCAAAAACGCCATTAACCTGATGTTCTG
GGGAATATAAATGTCAGGCTCCCTTATACACAGCCAGTCTGCAGGTCGACCATAGTGACTGGATATGTTG
TGTTTTACAGTATTATGTAGTCTGTTTTTTATGCAAAATCTAATTTAATATATTGATATTTATATCATTT
TACGTTTCTCGTTCAGCTTTCTTGTACAAAGTGGTGATATCGACTAGTGTGAGCAAGGGCGAGGAGCTGT
TCACCGGGGTGGTGCCCATCCTGGTCGAGCTGGACGGCGACGTAAACGGCCACAAGTTCAGCGTGTCCGG
CGAGGGCGAGGGCGATGCCACCTACGGCAAGCTGACCCTGAAGTTCATCTGCACCACCGGTAAGCTGCCC
GTGCCCTGGCCCACCCTCGTGACCACCCTGACCTGGGGCGTGCAGTGCTTCGCCCGCTACCCCGACCACA
TGAAGCAGCACGACTTCTTCAAGTCCGCCATGCCCGAAGGCTACGTCCAGGAGCGCACCATCTTCTTCAA
GGACGACGGCAACTACAAGACCCGCGCCGAGGTGAAGTTCGAGGGCGACACCCTGGTGAACCGCATCGAG
CTGAAGGGCATCGACTTCAAGGAGGACGGCAACATCCTGGGGCACAAGCTGGAGTACAACGCCATCAGCG
ACAACGTCTATATCACCGCCGACAAGCAGAAGAACGGCATCAAGGCCAACTTCAAGATCCGCCACAACAT
CGAGGACGGCAGCGTGCAGCTCGCCGACCACTACCAGCAGAACACCCCCATCGGCGACGGCCCCGTGCTG
CTGCCCGACAACCACTACCTGAGCACCCAGTCCGCCCTGTTCAAAGACCCCAACGAGAAGCGCGATCACA
TGGTCCTGCTGGAGTTCCTGACCGCCGCCGGGATCACTCTCGGCATGGACGAGCTGTACAAGGAACAAAA
ATTGATAAGTGAGGAAGATTTATAAGGGCCCGATCCGGCTGCTAACAAAGCCCGAAAGGAAGCTGAGTTG
GCTGCTGCCACCGCTGAGCAATAACTAGCATAACCCCTTGGGGCCTCTAAACGGGTCTTGAGGGGTTTTT
TGCTGAAAGGAGGAACTATATCCGGATCTGGCGTAATAGCGAAGAGGCCCGCACCGATCGCCCTTCCCAA
CAGTTGCGCAGCCTGAATGGCGAATGGG
[124 nt withheld, positions 3669-3792]
C
[56 nt withheld, positions 3794-3849]
AGCTTTACGGCACCTCGACCG
[64 nt withheld, positions 3871-3934]
CCTTTGACGTTGGAGTCCACGTTCTTT
[37 nt withheld, positions 3962-3998]
ACCCTATCGCGGTCTATTCTTTTGATTTATAAGGGATTTTGCCGATTTCGGCCTATTGGTTAAAAAATGA
GCTGATTTAACAAATATTTAACGCGAATTTTAACAAAATATTAACGTTTACAATTTCGCCTGATGCGGTA
TTTTCTCCTTACGCATCTGTGCGGTATTTCACACCGCATACAGGTGGCACTTTTCGGGGAAATGTGCGCG
GAACCCCTATTTGTTTATTTTTCTAAATACATTCAAATATGTATCCGCTCATGAGACAATAACCCTGATA
AATGCTTCAATAATATTGAAAAAGGAAGAGTATGAGTATTCAACATTTCCGTGTCGCCCTTATTCCCTTT
TTTGCGGCATTTTGCCTTCCTGTTTTTGCTCACCCAGAAACGCTGGTGAAAGTAAAAGATGCTGAAGATC
AGTTGGGTGCACGAGTGGGTTACATCGAACTGGATCTCAACAGCGGTAAGATCCTTGAGAGTTTTCGCCC
CGAAGAACGTTTTCCAATGATGAGCACTTTTAAAGTTCTGCTATGTGATACACTATTATCCCGTATTGAC
GCCGGGCAAGAGCAACTCGGTCGCCGCATACACTATTCTCAGAATGACTTGGTTGAGTACTCACCAGTCA
CAGAAAAGCATCTTACGGATGGCATGACAGTAAGAGAATTATGCAGTGCTGCCATAACCATGAGTGATAA
CACTGCGGCCAACTTACTTCTGACAACGATCGGAGGACCGAAGGAGCTAACCGCTTTTTTGCACAACATG
GGGGATCATGTAACTCGCCTTGATCGTTGGGAACCGGAGCTGAATGAAGCCATACCAAACGACGAGAGTG
ACACCACGATGCCTGTAGCAATGCCAACAACGTTGCGCAAACTATTAACTGGCGAACTACTTACTCTAGC
TTCCCGGCAACAATTAATAGACTGAATGGAGGCGGATAAAGTTGCAGGACCACTTCTGCGCTCGGCCCTT
CCGGCTGGCTGGTTTATTGCTGATAAATCTGGAGCCGGTGAGCGTGGGTCTCGCGGTATCATTGCAGCAC
TGGGGCCAGATGGTAAGCGCTCCCGTATCGTAGTTATCTACACGACGGGGAGTCAGGCAACTATGGATGA
ACGAAATAGACAGATCGCTGAGATAGGTGCCTCACTGATTAAGCATTGGTAACTGTCAGACCAAGTTTAC
TCATATATACTTTAGATTGATTTAAAACTTCATTTTTAATTTAAAAGGATCTAGGTGAAGATCCTTTTTG
ATAATCTCATGACCAAAATCCCTTAACGTGAGTTTTCGTTCCACTGAGCGTCAGACCCCGTAGAAAAGAT
CAAAGGATCTTCTTGAGATCCTTTTTTTCTGCGCGTAATCTGCTGCTTGCAAACAAAAAAACCACCGCTA
CCAGCGGTGGTTTGTTTGCCGGATCAAGAGCTACCAACTCTTTTTCCGAAGGTAACTGGCTTCAGCAGAG
CGCAGATACCAAATACTGTCCTTCTAGTGTAGCCGTAGTTAGGCCACCACTTCAAGAACTCTGTAGCACC
GCCTACATACCTCGCTCTGCTAATCCTGTTACCAGTGGCTGCTGCCAGTGGCGATAAGTCGTGTCTTACC
GGGTTGGACTCAAGACGATAGTTACCGGATAAGGCGCAGCGGTCGGGCTGAACGGGGGGTTCGTGCACAC
AGCCCAGCTTGGAGCGAACGACCTACACCGAACTGAGATACCTACAGCGTGAGCTATGAGAAAGCGCCAC
GCTTCCCGAAGGGAGAAAGGCGGACAGGTATCCGGTAAGCGGCAGGGTCGGAACAGGAGAGCGCACGAGG
GAGCTTCCAGGGGGAAACGCCTGGTATCTTTATAGTCCTGTCGGGTTTCGCCACCTCTGACTTGAGCGTC
GATTTTTGTGATGCTCGTCAGGGGGGCGGAGCCTATGGAAAAACGCCAGCAACGCGGCCTTTTTACGGTT
CCTGGGCTTTTGCTGGCCTTTTGCTCACATGTTCTTTCCTGCGTTATCCCCTGATTCTGTGGATAACCGT
ATTACCGCCTTTGAGTGAGCTGATACCGCTCGCCGCAGCCGAACGACCGAGCGCAGCGAGTCAGTGAGCG
AGGAAGCGGAAGAGCGCCCAATACGCAAACCGCCTCTCCCCGCGCGTTGGCCGATTCATTAATGCAGG
Features (pLannotate 1.2.2; 24 found; start..end, strand, type, name):
     19..37      +  promoter       T7 promoter: promoter for bacteriophage T7 RNA polymerase
     69..91      +  RBS            RBS: efficient ribosome binding site from bacteriophage T7 gene 10 (Olins and Rangwala, 1989)
    111..131     +  CDS            capTEV™ (fragment): composite tag for in vivo biotinylation, TEV protease cleavage, and 6xHis tagging
    132..164     +  CDS            T7 tag (gene 10 leader): leader peptide from bacteriophage T7 gene 10 promotes efficient translation in E. coli
    168..191     +  CDS            Xpress™ tag: Xpress™ epitope tag, including an enterokinase recognition and cleavage site
    206..920     +  CDS            Citrine (fragment): enhanced variant of YFP (Heikal et al., 2001) mammalian codon-optimized
    933..1057    +  protein_bind   attR1: mutant version of attR; recombination site for the Gateway® LR reaction LR Clonase™
   1082..1112    +  promoter       lac UV5 promoter: E. coli lac promoter with an "up" mutation
   1136..1165    +  promoter       cat promoter (fragment): promoter of the E. coli cat gene encoding chloramphenicol acetyltransferase
   1166..1847    +  CDS            CmR (fragment): chloramphenicol acetyltransferase confers resistance to chloramphenicol
   2004..2162    +  CDS            ccdA (fragment): CCDA_ECO57 - Also known as H, letA. Experimental evidence at protein level: Swiss-Prot protein existence level 1. Antitoxin component of a type II toxin-antitoxin (TA) system which inhibits the post-segregational killing (PSK) of plasmid-free cells, also referred to as a plasmid addiction system. Binds to and blocks the activity of CcdB; will also remove bound CcdB protein from the CcdB-GyrA complex by forming a CcdA-CcdB complex, a process termed rejuvenation. Functions as a transcriptional corepressor for the ccdAB operon, repression also requires CcdB (By similarity). From Escherichia coli
   2167..2194    +  CDS            ccdB (fragment): CcdB, a bacterial toxin that poisons DNA gyrase; ccdB; Plasmids containing the ccdB gene cannot be propagated in standard E. coli strains.
   2225..2527    +  CDS            ccdB: CCDB_ECOLI - Also known as G, letB, letD. Experimental evidence at protein level: Swiss-Prot protein existence level 1. Toxic component of a type II toxin-antitoxin (TA) system, functioning in plasmid maintainence. Responsible for the post- segregational killing (PSK) of plasmid-free cells, also referred to as a plasmid addiction system. Half-life of over 2 hours. Cell killing by CcdB is accompanied by filamentation, defects in chromosome and plasmid segregation, defects in cell division, formation of anucleate cells, decreased DNA synthesis and plasmid loss. Interferes with the activity of DN
   2571..2695    -  protein_bind   attR2: mutant version of attR; recombination site for the Gateway® LR reaction LR Clonase™
   2709..3422    +  CDS            Cerulean: Cerulean is a basic (constitutively fluorescent) cyan fluorescent protein published in 2004, derived from Aequorea victoria. It has low acid sensitivity.
   3468..3517    +  CDS            SET1 (fragment): solubility-enhancement tag derived from T7 phage gene 10B
   3525..3572    +  terminator     T7 terminator: transcription terminator for bacteriophage T7 RNA polymerase
   3598..3664    +  CDS            lacZα (fragment): LacZα fragment of β-galactosidase; lacZ fragment
   3669..4124    +  rep_origin     f1 ori (sequence partly withheld): f1 bacteriophage origin of replication; arrow indicates direction of (+) strand synthesis
   4127..4178    -  misc_feature   bom (fragment): basis of mobility region from pBR322
   4205..4309    +  promoter       AmpR promoter: bla
   4310..5170    +  CDS            AmpR: β-lactamase; bla; confers resistance to ampicillin, carbenicillin, and related antibiotics
   5341..5929    +  rep_origin     ori: high-copy-number ColE1/pMB1/pBR322/pUC origin of replication
   6112..6165    +  CDS            lacI (fragment): lac repressor; lacI; The lac repressor binds to the lac operator to inhibit transcription in E. coli. This inhibition can be relieved by adding lactose or isopropyl-β-D-thiogalactopyranoside (IPTG).
