[The description below was written by a language model from this plasmid's Addgene catalogue record and pLannotate feature annotations shown in this document.]
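Description:
pFLIP38 is an empty Gateway destination vector for building and expressing FRET biosensors in E. coli, built on the Invitrogen pRSET-B bacterial expression backbone. It replicates from a high-copy ColE1/pUC-type origin, carries an f1 origin, and is selected with ampicillin through the backbone β-lactamase gene. The Gateway cassette adds chloramphenicol resistance. Because that cassette also contains the ccdB gyrase toxin gene, the unrecombined plasmid has to be maintained in a ccdB-tolerant strain.

Expression is driven by a T7 promoter with the phage gene 10 ribosome binding site and ends at a T7 terminator, so it requires a host that supplies T7 RNA polymerase. The reading frame begins with the pRSET leader (6xHis tag, T7 gene 10 leader and Xpress epitope with an enterokinase site). This is followed by a Citrine variant (edCit in the record) acting as the yellow FRET acceptor. Next comes the attR1–CmR–ccdB–attR2 cassette, then a Cerulean variant (edCer) as the cyan donor. The catalogue lists a C-terminal cMyc tag, which the automated feature table does not annotate separately.

An LR recombination with an entry clone replaces the CmR/ccdB cassette with a ligand-binding domain of interest, placing it in frame between the two fluorescent proteins. Loss of ccdB provides counter-selection for recombinants in standard strains. Ligand-induced conformational changes in the inserted domain are then expected to alter energy transfer between the two fluorophores. The His tag allows affinity purification of the sensor for in vitro characterisation. The vector is associated with work developing genetically encoded FRET sensors for abscisic acid, and its name suggests it is one of a series of pFLIP vectors, though the record does not describe the others.
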