Addgene plasmid #65616: pFLIP38
Purpose: (Empty Backbone) FRET biosensor Destination vector for E. coli expression. Encodes a FRET pair for fusion with ligand binding domain of interest.
Depositing lab: Wolf Frommer. Depositing organization: Carnegie Institution for Science. Publication: Abscisic acid dynamics in roots detected with genetically encoded FRET sensors. Jones AM, Danielson JA, Manojkumar SN, Lanquar V, Grossmann G, Frommer WB. eLife. 2014 Apr 15;3:e01741. doi: 10.7554/eLife.01741. PubMed 24737862.
Backbone
  Vector backbone: pRSET-B
  Backbone manufacturer: Invitrogen
  Backbone size (bp): 2850
  Modifications to backbone: None
  Vector type: Bacterial Expression
  Promoter: T7 promoter
  Tag / fusion protein: 6His-edCit-attR1 (N terminal on backbone); attR2-edCer-cMyc (C terminal on backbone)
Growth in bacteria
  Bacterial resistance: Chloramphenicol and Ampicillin, 25 & 100 μg/mL
  Growth temperature: 37°C
  Growth strain: ccdB Survival
  Copy number: High Copy
Gene/Insert
  Cloning method: Gateway Cloning
  Sequencing primers: 5′ ACAAGTTTGTACAAAAAAGCA; 3′ ACCACTTTGTACAAGAAAGCTG
Terms and licenses: Academic/Nonprofit Terms; Industry Terms: Not Available to Industry
How to cite: pFLIP38 was a gift from Wolf Frommer (Addgene plasmid # 65616 ; http://n2t.net/addgene:65616 ; RRID:Addgene_65616)
