>Addgene plasmid #65616 | pFLIP38 | addgene partial sequence | sequence record 116226 | T7term 5'-GCTAGTTATTGCTCAGCGG-3'
GGGCTTTGTTAGCAGCCGGATCGGGCCCTTATAAATCTTCCTCACTTATCAATTTTTGTTCCTTGTACAG
CTCGTCCATGCCGAGAGTGATCCCGGCGGCGGTCAGGAACTCCAGCAGGACCATGTGATCGCGCTTCTCG
TTGGGGTCTTTGAACAGGGCGGACTGGGTGCTCAGGTAGTGGTTGTCGGGCAGCAGCACGGGGCCGTCGC
CGATGGGGGTGTTCTGCTGGTAGTGGTCGGCGAGCTGCACGCTGCCGTCCTCGATGTTGTGGCGGATCTT
GAAGTTGGCCTTGATGCCGTTCTTCTGCTTGTCGGCGGTGATATAGACGTTGTCGCTGATGGCGTTGTAC
TCCAGCTTGTGCCCCAGGATGTTGCCGTCCTCCTTGAAGTCGATGCCCTTCAGCTCGATGCGGTTCACCA
GGGTGTCGCCCTCGAACTTCACCTCGGCGCGGGTCTTGTAGTTGCCGTCGTCCTTGAAGAAGATGGTGCG
CTCCTGGACGTAGCCTTCGGGCATGGCGGACTTGAAGAAGTCGTGCTGCTTCATGTGGTCGGGGTAGCGG
GCGAAGCACTGCACGCCCCAGGTCAGGGTGGTCACGAGGGTGGGCCAGGGCACGGGCAGCTTACCGGTGG
TGCAGATGAACTTCAGGGTCAGCTTGCCGTAGGTGGCATCGCCCTCGCCCTCGCCGGACACGCTGAACTT
GTGGCCGTTTACGTCGCCGTCCAGCTCGACCAGGATGGGCACCACCCCGGTGAACAGCTCCTCGCCCTTG
CTCACACTAGTCGATATCAC
