>Addgene plasmid #65616 | pFLIP38 | addgene partial sequence | sequence record 116229 | T7 5'-TAATACGACTCACTATAGGG-3'
ACTTTAAGAAGGAGATATACATATGCGGGGTTCTCATCATCATCATCATCATGGTATGGCTAGCATGACT
GGTGGACAGCAAATGGGTCGGGATCTGTACGACGATGACGATAAGGATCCGGGCCTCGAGGTGAGCAAGG
GCGAGGAGCTGTTCACCGGGGTGGTGCCCATCCTGGTCGAGCTGGACGGCGACGTAAACGGCCACAAGTT
CAGCGTGTCCGGCGAGGGCGAGGGCGATGCCACCTACGGCAAGCTGACCCTGAAGTTCATCTGCACCACC
GGCAAGCTGCCCGTGCCCTGGCCCACCCTCGTGACCACCTTCGGCTACGGCCTGATGTGCTTCGCCCGCT
ACCCCGACCACATGAAGCAGCACGACTTCTTCAAGTCCGCCATGCCCGAAGGCTACGTCCAGGAGCGCAC
CATCTTCTTCAAGGACGACGGCAACTACAAGACCCGCGCCGAGGTGAAGTTCGAGGGCGACACCCTGGTG
AACCGCATCGAGCTGAAGGGCATCGACTTCAAGGAGGACGGCAACATCCTGGGGCACAAGCTTGAGTACA
ACTACAACAGCCACAACGTCTATATCATGGCCGACAAGCAGAAGAACGGCATCAAGGTGAACTTCAAGAT
CCGCCACAACATCGAGGACGGCAGCGTGCAGCTCGCCGACCACTACCAGCAGAACACCCCCATCGGCGAC
GGCCCCGTGCTGCTGCCCGACAACCACTACCTGAGCTACCAGTCCGCCCTGTTCAAAGACCCCAACGAGA
AGCGCGATCACATGGTCCTGCTGGAGTTCCTGACCGCCGCCGGGATCACTCTCGGCATGGACGA
